Addgene plasmid #99566: TMEM230-M2/X184W-IRES(isoform 2)
Purpose: mammalian expression of mutant TMEM230 (isoform 2) and ZsGreen
Depositing lab: Han-Xiang Deng. Publication: Identification of TMEM230 mutations in familial Parkinson's disease. Deng HX, Shi Y, Yang Y, Ahmeti KB, Miller N, Huang C, Cheng L, Zhai H, Deng S, Nuytemans K, Corbett NJ, Kim MJ, Deng H, Tang B, Yang Z, Xu Y, Chan P, Huang B, Gao XP, Song Z, Liu Z, Fecto F, Siddique N, Foroud T, Jankovic J, Ghetti B, Nicholson DA, Krainc D, Melen O, Vance JM, Pericak-Vance MA, Ma YC, Rajput AH, Siddique T. Nat Genet. 2016 Jul;48(7):733-9. doi: 10.1038/ng.3589. Epub 2016 Jun 6. PubMed 27270108.
Backbone
  Vector backbone: plRES2-ZsGreen1 Vector (632478)
  Backbone manufacturer: Clontech
  Backbone size w/o insert (bp): 5300
  Vector type: Mammalian Expression
Growth in bacteria
  Bacterial resistance: Kanamycin, 50 μg/mL
  Growth temperature: 37°C
  Growth strain: DH5alpha
  Copy number: High Copy
Gene/Insert
  Gene/Insert name: TMEM230 (alt name: NM_001009924)
  Species: H. sapiens (human)
  Insert size (bp): 368
  Mutation: M2/X184W
  Entrez Gene: TMEM230 (a.k.a. C20orf30, HSPC274, dJ1116H23.2.1)
  Promoter: CMV
  Cloning method: Restriction Enzyme; 5′ cloning site XhoI (unknown if destroyed); 3′ cloning site BamHI (unknown if destroyed)
  Sequencing primers: 5′ CMV-F; 3′ ctaggaatgctcgtcaagaagaca
Terms and licenses: Academic/Nonprofit Terms; Industry Terms: Not Available to Industry
Depositor comments: Note: The mutation numbering for the TMEM230 insert corresponds to the longer isoform.
How to cite: TMEM230-M2/X184W-IRES(isoform 2) was a gift from Han-Xiang Deng (Addgene plasmid # 99566 ; http://n2t.net/addgene:99566 ; RRID:Addgene_99566)
