[The description below was written by a language model from this plasmid's Addgene catalogue record and pLannotate feature annotations shown in this document.]
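Description:
TMEM230-M2/X184W-IRES(isoform 2) is a mammalian expression plasmid built on Clontech's pIRES2-ZsGreen1 backbone, designed to co-express a mutant form of human TMEM230 (isoform 2) together with the green fluorescent reporter ZsGreen1. It is propagated in E. coli through a high-copy ColE1/pUC-type origin and selected with kanamycin. The NeoR/KanR gene (Tn5 aminoglycoside phosphotransferase) sits downstream of both a bacterial bla promoter and the SV40 enhancer/early promoter and is followed by an HSV TK polyadenylation signal, so the same marker can also give G418 resistance in mammalian cells. An f1 origin is present as well. The short large T antigen, ble and bGH poly(A) fragments in the feature table appear to be residual backbone sequence matches rather than functional parts.

The payload is a bicistronic cassette driven by the CMV immediate-early enhancer and promoter. The TMEM230 coding sequence, cloned between XhoI and BamHI sites of the polylinker, is followed by the EMCV IRES2 element, the mammalian codon-optimised ZsGreen1 coding sequence and an SV40 poly(A) signal. A single transcript therefore yields untagged TMEM230 by cap-dependent translation and ZsGreen1 by internal ribosome entry, so transfected cells can be identified by green fluorescence without fusing a reporter to the protein of interest. The recorded mutation is M2/X184W, and the depositor notes that this numbering refers to the longer isoform even though the insert is isoform 2. The notation points to a change at the stop codon position, but the record does not describe its consequences. The associated study concerns TMEM230 mutations in familial Parkinson's disease, so the plasmid is suited to examining the mutant protein in cultured mammalian cells.
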