Features (pLannotate 1.2.2; 16 found; start..end, strand, type, name):
     18..606     +  rep_origin     ori: high-copy-number ColE1/pMB1/pBR322/pUC origin of replication
    781..1084    +  enhancer       CMV enhancer: human cytomegalovirus immediate early enhancer
   1085..1288    +  promoter       CMV promoter: human cytomegalovirus (CMV) immediate early promoter
   1311..1338    +  misc_feature   MCS (fragment): multiple cloning site
   1345..1704    +  CDS            TMEM230: TM230_HUMAN - Also known as C20orf30. Experimental evidence at protein level: Swiss-Prot protein existence level 1. Involved in trafficking and recycling of synaptic vesicles. From Homo sapiens (Human).
   1736..2322    +  misc_feature   IRES2: internal ribosome entry site (IRES) of the encephalomyocarditis virus (EMCV)
   2323..3018    +  CDS            ZsGreen1: Zoanthus green fluorescent protein mammalian codon-optimized
   3034..3117    +  CDS            large T antigen (fragment): large T antigen from SV40 (simian virus 40)
   3140..3261    +  polyA_signal   SV40 poly(A) signal: SV40 polyadenylation signal
   3295..3723    -  rep_origin     f1 ori (sequence partly withheld): f1 bacteriophage origin of replication; arrow indicates direction of (+) strand synthesis
   3750..3854    +  promoter       AmpR promoter: bla
   3856..4213    +  promoter       SV40 promoter: SV40 enhancer and early promoter
   4248..5042    +  CDS            NeoR/KanR: aminoglycoside phosphotransferase from Tn5; aph(3')-II (or nptII); confers resistance to neomycin, kanamycin, and G418 (Geneticin®)
   5063..5215    +  CDS            ble (fragment): BLE_KLEPN - Experimental evidence at protein level: Swiss-Prot protein existence level 1. Binding protein with a strong affinity to the bleomycin family of antibiotics. Binds to CL990; an antimitotic-antibiotic compound. From Klebsiella pneumoniae.
   5274..5321    +  polyA_signal   HSV TK poly(A) signal: herpes simplex virus thymidine kinase polyadenylation signal (Cole and Stacy, 1985)
   5412..5428    -  polyA_signal   bGH poly(A) signal (fragment): bovine growth hormone polyadenylation signal
>Addgene plasmid #99566 | TMEM230-M2/X184W-IRES(isoform 2) | addgene full sequence | sequence record 190801 | Addgene NGS Result
AAGATCAAAGGATCTTCTTGAGATCCTTTTTTTCTGCGCGTAATCTGCTGCTTGCAAACAAAAAAACCAC
CGCTACCAGCGGTGGTTTGTTTGCCGGATCAAGAGCTACCAACTCTTTTTCCGAAGGTAACTGGCTTCAG
CAGAGCGCAGATACCAAATACTGTTCTTCTAGTGTAGCCGTAGTTAGGCCACCACTTCAAGAACTCTGTA
GCACCGCCTACATACCTCGCTCTGCTAATCCTGTTACCAGTGGCTGCTGCCAGTGGCGATAAGTCGTGTC
TTACCGGGTTGGACTCAAGACGATAGTTACCGGATAAGGCGCAGCGGTCGGGCTGAACGGGGGGTTCGTG
CACACAGCCCAGCTTGGAGCGAACGACCTACACCGAACTGAGATACCTACAGCGTGAGCTATGAGAAAGC
GCCACGCTTCCCGAAGGGAGAAAGGCGGACAGGTATCCGGTAAGCGGCAGGGTCGGAACAGGAGAGCGCA
CGAGGGAGCTTCCAGGGGGAAACGCCTGGTATCTTTATAGTCCTGTCGGGTTTCGCCACCTCTGACTTGA
GCGTCGATTTTTGTGATGCTCGTCAGGGGGGCGGAGCCTATGGAAAAACGCCAGCAACGCGGCCTTTTTA
CGGTTCCTGGCCTTTTGCTGGCCTTTTGCTCACATGTTCTTTCCTGCGTTATCCCCTGATTCTGTGGATA
ACCGTATTACCGCCATGCATTAGTTATTAATAGTAATCAATTACGGGGTCATTAGTTCATAGCCCATATA
TGGAGTTCCGCGTTACATAACTTACGGTAAATGGCCCGCCTGGCTGACCGCCCAACGACCCCCGCCCATT
GACGTCAATAATGACGTATGTTCCCATAGTAACGCCAATAGGGACTTTCCATTGACGTCAATGGGTGGAG
TATTTACGGTAAACTGCCCACTTGGCAGTACATCAAGTGTATCATATGCCAAGTACGCCCCCTATTGACG
TCAATGACGGTAAATGGCCCGCCTGGCATTATGCCCAGTACATGACCTTATGGGACTTTCCTACTTGGCA
GTACATCTACGTATTAGTCATCGCTATTACCATGGTGATGCGGTTTTGGCAGTACATCAATGGGCGTGGA
TAGCGGTTTGACTCACGGGGATTTCCAAGTCTCCACCCCATTGACGTCAATGGGAGTTTGTTTTGGCACC
AAAATCAACGGGACTTTCCAAAATGTCGTAACAACTCCGCCCCATTGACGCAAATGGGCGGTAGGCGTGT
ACGGTGGGAGGTCTATATAAGCAGAGCTGGTTTAGTGAACCGTCAGATCCGCTAGCGCTACCGGACTCAG
ATCTCGAGGCCACCATGATGCCGTCCCGTACCAACCTGGCTACTGGAATCCCCAGTAGTAAAGTGAAATA
TTCAAGGCTCTCCAGCACAGACGATGGCTACATTGACCTTCAGTTTAAGAAAACCCCTCCTAAGATCCCT
TATAAGGCCATCGCACTTGCCACTGTGCTGTTTTTGATTGGCGCCTTTCTCATTATTATAGGCTCCCTCC
TGCTGTCAGGCTACATCAGCAAAGGGGGGGCAGACCGGGCCGTTCCAGTGCTGATCATTGGCATTCTGGT
GTTCCTACCCGGATTTTACCACCTGCGCATCGCTTACTATGCATCCAAAGGCTACCGTGGTTACTCCTAT
GATGACATTCCAGACTTTGATGACTGGCACCCACCCCATAGCTGAGGAGGATCCGCCCCTCTCCCTCCCC
CCCCCCTAACGTTACTGGCCGAAGCCGCTTGGAATAAGGCCGGTGTGCGTTTGTCTATATGTTATTTTCC
ACCATATTGCCGTCTTTTGGCAATGTGAGGGCCCGGAAACCTGGCCCTGTCTTCTTGACGAGCATTCCTA
GGGGTCTTTCCCCTCTCGCCAAAGGAATGCAAGGTCTGTTGAATGTCGTGAAGGAAGCAGTTCCTCTGGA
AGCTTCTTGAAGACAAACAACGTCTGTAGCGACCCTTTGCAGGCAGCGGAACCCCCCACCTGGCGACAGG
TGCCTCTGCGGCCAAAAGCCACGTGTATAAGATACACCTGCAAAGGCGGCACAACCCCAGTGCCACGTTG
TGAGTTGGATAGTTGTGGAAAGAGTCAAATGGCTCTCCTCAAGCGTATTCAACAAGGGGCTGAAGGATGC
CCAGAAGGTACCCCATTGTATGGGATCTGATCTGGGGCCTCGGTACACATGCTTTACATGTGTTTAGTCG
AGGTTAAAAAAACGTCTAGGCCCCCCGAACCACGGGGACGTGGTTTTCCTTTGAAAAACACGATGATAAT
ATGGCCACAACCATGGCCCAGTCCAAGCACGGCCTGACCAAGGAGATGACCATGAAGTACCGCATGGAGG
GCTGCGTGGACGGCCACAAGTTCGTGATCACCGGCGAGGGCATCGGCTACCCCTTCAAGGGCAAGCAGGC
CATCAACCTGTGCGTGGTGGAGGGCGGCCCCTTGCCCTTCGCCGAGGACATCTTGTCCGCCGCCTTCATG
TACGGCAACCGCGTGTTCACCGAGTACCCCCAGGACATCGTCGACTACTTCAAGAACTCCTGCCCCGCCG
GCTACACCTGGGACCGCTCCTTCCTGTTCGAGGACGGCGCCGTGTGCATCTGCAACGCCGACATCACCGT
GAGCGTGGAGGAGAACTGCATGTACCACGAGTCCAAGTTCTACGGCGTGAACTTCCCCGCCGACGGCCCC
GTGATGAAGAAGATGACCGACAACTGGGAGCCCTCCTGCGAGAAGATCATCCCCGTGCCCAAGCAGGGCA
TCTTGAAGGGCGACGTGAGCATGTACCTGCTGCTGAAGGACGGTGGCCGCTTGCGCTGCCAGTTCGACAC
CGTGTACAAGGCCAAGTCCGTGCCCCGCAAGATGCCCGACTGGCACTTCATCCAGCACAAGCTGACCCGC
GAGGACCGCAGCGACGCCAAGAACCAGAAGTGGCACCTGACCGAGCACGCCATCGCCTCCGGCTCCGCCT
TGCCCTGAGCGGCCGCGACTCTAGATCATAATCAGCCATACCACATTTGTAGAGGTTTTACTTGCTTTAA
AAAACCTCCCACACCTCCCCCTGAACCTGAAACATAAAATGAATGCAATTGTTGTTGTTAACTTGTTTAT
TGCAGCTTATAATGGTTACAAATAAAGCAATAGCATCACAAATTTCACAAATAAAGCATTTTTTTCACTG
CATTCTAGTTGTGGTTTGTCCAAACTCATCAATGTATCTTAAGGCGTAAATTGTAAGCGTTAATATTTTG
TTAAAATTCGCGTTAAATTTTTGTTAAATCAGCTCATTTTTTAACCAATAGGCCGAAATCGGCAAAATCC
CTTATAAATCAAAAGAATAGACCGAGATAGGGT
[37 nt withheld, positions 3394-3430]
AAAGAACGTGGACTCCAACGTCAAAGG
[49 nt withheld, positions 3458-3506]
T
[91 nt withheld, positions 3508-3598]
G
[124 nt withheld, positions 3600-3723]
CAGGTGGCACTTTTCGGGGAAATGTGCGCGGAACCCCTATTTGTTTATTTTTCTAAATACATTCAAATAT
GTATCCGCTCATGAGACAATAACCCTGATAAATGCTTCAATAATATTGAAAAAGGAAGAGTCCTGAGGCG
GAAAGAACCAGCTGTGGAATGTGTGTCAGTTAGGGTGTGGAAAGTCCCCAGGCTCCCCAGCAGGCAGAAG
TATGCAAAGCATGCATCTCAATTAGTCAGCAACCAGGTGTGGAAAGTCCCCAGGCTCCCCAGCAGGCAGA
AGTATGCAAAGCATGCATCTCAATTAGTCAGCAACCATAGTCCCGCCCCTAACTCCGCCCATCCCGCCCC
TAACTCCGCCCAGTTCCGCCCATTCTCCGCCCCATGGCTGACTAATTTTTTTTATTTATGCAGAGGCCGA
GGCCGCCTCGGCCTCTGAGCTATTCCAGAAGTAGTGAGGAGGCTTTTTTGGAGGCCTAGGCTTTTGCAAA
GATCGATCAAGAGACAGGATGAGGATCGTTTCGCATGATTGAACAAGATGGATTGCACGCAGGTTCTCCG
GCCGCTTGGGTGGAGAGGCTATTCGGCTATGACTGGGCACAACAGACAATCGGCTGCTCTGATGCCGCCG
TGTTCCGGCTGTCAGCGCAGGGGCGCCCGGTTCTTTTTGTCAAGACCGACCTGTCCGGTGCCCTGAATGA
ACTGCAAGACGAGGCAGCGCGGCTATCGTGGCTGGCCACGACGGGCGTTCCTTGCGCAGCTGTGCTCGAC
GTTGTCACTGAAGCGGGAAGGGACTGGCTGCTATTGGGCGAAGTGCCGGGGCAGGATCTCCTGTCATCTC
ACCTTGCTCCTGCCGAGAAAGTATCCATCATGGCTGATGCAATGCGGCGGCTGCATACGCTTGATCCGGC
TACCTGCCCATTCGACCACCAAGCGAAACATCGCATCGAGCGAGCACGTACTCGGATGGAAGCCGGTCTT
GTCGATCAGGATGATCTGGACGAAGAGCATCAGGGGCTCGCGCCAGCCGAACTGTTCGCCAGGCTCAAGG
CGAGCATGCCCGACGGCGAGGATCTCGTCGTGACCCATGGCGATGCCTGCTTGCCGAATATCATGGTGGA
AAATGGCCGCTTTTCTGGATTCATCGACTGTGGCCGGCTGGGTGTGGCGGACCGCTATCAGGACATAGCG
TTGGCTACCCGTGATATTGCTGAAGAGCTTGGCGGCGAATGGGCTGACCGCTTCCTCGTGCTTTACGGTA
TCGCCGCTCCCGATTCGCAGCGCATCGCCTTCTATCGCCTTCTTGACGAGTTCTTCTGAGCGGGACTCTG
GGGTTCGAAATGACCGACCAAGCGACGCCCAACCTGCCATCACGAGATTTCGATTCCACCGCCGCCTTCT
ATGAAAGGTTGGGCTTCGGAATCGTTTTCCGGGACGCCGGCTGGATGATCCTCCAGCGCGGGGATCTCAT
GCTGGAGTTCTTCGCCCACCCTAGGGGGAGGCTAACTGAAACACGGAAGGAGACAATACCGGAAGGAACC
CGCGCTATGACGGCAATAAAAAGACAGAATAAAACGCACGGTGTTGGGTCGTTTGTTCATAAACGCGGGG
TTCGGTCCCAGGGCTGGCACTCTGTCGATACCCCACCGAGACCCCATTGGGGCCAATACGCCCGCGTTTC
TTCCTTTTCCCCACCCCACCCCCCAAGTTCGGGTGAAGGCCCAGGGCTCGCAGCCAACGTCGGGGCGGCA
GGCCCTGCCATAGCCTCAGGTTACTCATATATACTTTAGATTGATTTAAAACTTCATTTTTAATTTAAAA
GGATCTAGGTGAAGATCCTTTTTGATAATCTCATGACCAAAATCCCTTAACGTGAGTTTTCGTTCCACTG
AGCGTCAGACCCCGTAGAA
